Addgene plasmid #191217: pLD-puro-Cc-SARS-CoV-2_Spike_Alpha-VA
Purpose: Lentiviral expression of SARS-CoV-2 Spike_Alpha in mammalian cells
Depositing lab: Mohan Babu. Depositing organization: University of Regina. Publication: Human protein interaction networks of ancestral and variant SARS-CoV-2 in organ-specific cells and bodily fluids. Broderick K, Moutaoufik MT, Saccon T, Malty R, Amin S, Phanse S, Joseph TP, Zilocchi M, Hosseinnia A, Istace Z, Hajikarimlou M, Abrar S, Fisher J, Brassard R, Perera R, Kumar A, Aoki H, Rahmatbakhsh M, Jessulat M, Kobasa D, Dehne F, Prasad B, Gagarinova A, Joanne Lemieux M, Cochrane A, Houry WA, Aly KA, Golshani A, Babu M. Nat Commun. 2025 Jul 1;16(1):5784. doi: 10.1038/s41467-025-60949-1. PubMed 40593736.
Backbone
  Vector backbone: pLD-puro-CcVA (Addgene plasmid #24588)
  Backbone size w/o insert (bp): 7737
  Total vector size (bp): 11547
  Vector type: Mammalian Expression, Lentiviral
  Selectable markers: Puromycin
Growth in bacteria
  Bacterial resistance: Ampicillin, 100 μg/mL
  Growth temperature: 30°C
  Growth strain: NEB Stable
  Copy number: High Copy
Gene/Insert
  Gene/Insert name: SPIKE_SARS2_Alpha (alt name: S_Alpha)
  Species: SARS CoV-2
  Insert size (bp): 3810
  Mutation: Del 69-70 Del 144 N501Y A570D D614G P681H T716I S982A D1118H
  Entrez Gene: S (a.k.a. GU280_gp02, spike glycoprotein)
  Promoter: CMV
  Tag / fusion protein: VA tag (C terminal on backbone)
  Cloning method: Gateway Cloning
  Sequencing primers: 5′ CMV-F; 3′ hPGK_R [5'-ccttggaaaaggcgcaacc-3']
Terms and licenses: Academic/Nonprofit Terms; Industry Terms: Not Available to Industry
How to cite: pLD-puro-Cc-SARS-CoV-2_Spike_Alpha-VA was a gift from Mohan Babu (Addgene plasmid # 191217 ; http://n2t.net/addgene:191217 ; RRID:Addgene_191217)
