[The description below was written by a language model from this plasmid's Addgene catalogue record and pLannotate feature annotations shown in this document.]
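Description:
pLD-puro-Cc-SARS-CoV-2_Spike_Alpha-VA is a lentiviral mammalian expression plasmid of about 11.5 kb, built on the pLD-puro-CcVA backbone, for delivering the Alpha-variant spike glycoprotein of SARS-CoV-2 into mammalian cells. In bacteria it is maintained through a high-copy ColE1/pUC-type origin and an ampicillin resistance gene. An f1 origin, an SV40 origin and remnants of lac/T7/T3 cloning-vector sequence are also annotated in the backbone. The transfer cassette has a third-generation, self-inactivating layout. An RSV promoter fused to a truncated HIV-1 5' LTR drives genomic RNA production, followed by the Ψ packaging signal with a gag fragment, the Rev response element for Rev-dependent nuclear export, a cPPT/CTS element, and a ΔU3 3' LTR followed by an SV40 polyadenylation signal.

The payload is a 3.8 kb spike open reading frame inserted by Gateway recombination, flanked by attB1 and attB2 sites and transcribed from the CMV enhancer/promoter. The record lists the Alpha lineage changes: deletions of residues 69-70 and 144, plus N501Y, A570D, D614G, P681H, T716I, S982A and D1118H. The backbone supplies a C-terminal VA tag. The annotation downstream of attB2 detects Strep-tag II and His-tag fragments and a 3xFLAG epitope, consistent with a composite affinity tag suited to sequential purification and detection. A separate human PGK promoter drives puromycin N-acetyltransferase, so transduced cells can be selected with puromycin. A partial U6 promoter upstream of the CMV element appears to be a backbone remnant with no stated function. The associated work maps human protein interaction networks of ancestral and variant SARS-CoV-2 proteins, suggesting use of the tagged spike as bait for affinity purification in stably transduced cells.
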