Features (pLannotate 1.2.2; 33 found; start..end, strand, type, name):
      1..234     +  misc_feature   RRE: The Rev response element (RRE) of HIV-1 allows for Rev-dependent mRNA export from the nucleus to the cytoplasm.
    611..711     +  CDS            Rev (fragment): human immunodeficiency virus 1 (HIV-1) Rev protein; rev; enhances nuclear export of unspliced and incompletely spliced viral mRNAs
    761..944     +  promoter       U6 promoter (fragment): RNA polymerase III promoter for human U6 snRNA
    935..1069    +  enhancer       CMV enhancer (fragment): human cytomegalovirus immediate early enhancer; contains an 18-bp deletion relative to the standard CMV enhancer
   1070..1273    +  promoter       CMV promoter: human cytomegalovirus (CMV) immediate early promoter
   1326..1343    +  protein_bind   attB1 (fragment): mutant version of attB; core recombination site for the Gateway® BP reaction BP Clonase™
   1349..5158    +  CDS            S: SPIKE_SARS2 - Experimental evidence at protein level: Swiss-Prot protein existence level 1. [Spike glycoprotein]: May down-regulate host tetherin (BST2) by lysosomal degradation, thereby counteracting its antiviral activity. From Severe acute respiratory syndrome coronavirus 2 (2019-nCoV) (SARS-CoV-2).
   5160..5184    -  protein_bind   attB2: mutant version of attB; recombination site for the Gateway® BP reaction BP Clonase™
   5324..5343    +  CDS            Strep-Tag II (fragment): peptide that binds Strep-Tactin®, an engineered form of streptavidin
   5360..5378    +  CDS            7xHis (fragment): 6xHis affinity tag
   5453..5518    +  CDS            3xFLAG: three tandem FLAG® epitope tags, followed by an enterokinase cleavage site
   5566..5683    +  misc_feature   cPPT/CTS: central polypurine tract and central termination sequence of HIV-1
   5732..6242    +  promoter       hPGK promoter: human phosphoglycerate kinase 1 promoter
   6264..6863    +  CDS            PuroR: puromycin N-acetyltransferase; pac from Streptomyces alboniger; confers resistance to puromycin
   6906..6989    +  CDS            nef (fragment): NEF_HV1Z2 - Experimental evidence at protein level: Swiss-Prot protein existence level 1. Extracellular Nef protein targets CD4(+) T-lymphocytes for apoptosis by interacting with CXCR4 surface receptors. From Human immunodeficiency virus type 1 group M subtype D (isolate Z2/CDC-Z34) (HIV-1).
   6991..7224    +  LTR            3' LTR (ΔU3): self-inactivating 3' long terminal repeat (LTR) from HIV-1
   7296..7417    +  polyA_signal   SV40 poly(A) signal: SV40 polyadenylation signal
   7457..7592    +  rep_origin     SV40 ori: SV40 origin of replication
   7613..7631    -  promoter       T7 promoter: promoter for bacteriophage T7 RNA polymerase
   7639..7794    +  CDS            lacZα (fragment): LacZα fragment of β-galactosidase; lacZ fragment
   7799..8227    +  rep_origin     f1 ori (sequence partly withheld): f1 bacteriophage origin of replication; arrow indicates direction of (+) strand synthesis
   8280..8384    +  promoter       AmpR promoter: bla
   8385..9245    +  CDS            AmpR: β-lactamase; bla; confers resistance to ampicillin, carbenicillin, and related antibiotics
   9416..10004   +  rep_origin     ori: high-copy-number ColE1/pMB1/pBR322/pUC origin of replication
  10187..10279   +  CDS            lacI (fragment): lac repressor; lacI; The lac repressor binds to the lac operator to inhibit transcription in E. coli. This inhibition can be relieved by adding lactose or isopropyl-β-D-thiogalactopyranoside (IPTG).
  10292..10313   +  protein_bind   CAP binding site: CAP binding activates transcription in the presence of cAMP. E. coli catabolite activator protein
  10328..10358   +  promoter       lac promoter: promoter for the E. coli lac operon
  10362..10384   +  protein_bind   lac operator (fragment): The lac repressor binds to the lac operator to inhibit transcription in E. coli. This inhibition can be relieved by adding lactose or isopropyl-β-D-thiogalactopyranoside (IPTG). lac repressor encoded by lacI
  10427..10445   +  promoter       T3 promoter: promoter for bacteriophage T3 RNA polymerase
  10473..10699   +  promoter       RSV promoter: Rous sarcoma virus enhancer/promoter
  10700..10880   +  LTR            5' LTR (truncated): truncated 5' long terminal repeat (LTR) from HIV-1
  10927..11052   +  misc_feature   HIV-1 Ψ: packaging signal of human immunodeficiency virus type 1
  11036..11399   +  CDS            HIV-1 gag (fragment): gag protein from human immunodeficiency virus 1; gag
>Addgene plasmid #191217 | pLD-puro-Cc-SARS-CoV-2_Spike_Alpha-VA | addgene full sequence | sequence record 422113 | Addgene NGS Result
AGGAGCTTTGTTCCTTGGGTTCTTGGGAGCAGCAGGAAGCACTATGGGCGCAGCGTCAATGACGCTGACG
GTACAGGCCAGACAATTATTGTCTGGTATAGTGCAGCAGCAGAACAATTTGCTGAGGGCTATTGAGGCGC
AACAGCATCTGTTGCAACTCACAGTCTGGGGCATCAAGCAGCTCCAGGCAAGAATCCTGGCTGTGGAAAG
ATACCTAAAGGATCAACAGCTCCTGGGGATTTGGGGTTGCTCTGGAAAACTCATTTGCACCACTGCTGTG
CCTTGGAATGCTAGTTGGAGTAATAAATCTCTGGAACAGATTTGGAATCACACGACCTGGATGGAGTGGG
ACAGAGAAATTAACAATTACACAAGCTTAATACACTCCTTAATTGAAGAATCGCAAAACCAGCAAGAAAA
GAATGAACAAGAATTATTGGAATTAGATAAATGGGCAAGTTTGTGGAATTGGTTTAACATAACAAATTGG
CTGTGGTATATAAAATTATTCATAATGATAGTAGGAGGCTTGGTAGGTTTAAGAATAGTTTTTGCTGTAC
TTTCTATAGTGAATAGAGTTAGGCAGGGATATTCACCATTATCGTTTCAGACCCACCTCCCAACCCCGAG
GGGACCCGACAGGCCCGAAGGAATAGAAGAAGAAGGTGGAGAGAGAGACAGAGACAGATCCATTCGATTA
GTGAACGGATCTCGACGGTATCGATCACGAGACTAGCCTCGAGCGGCCGCCCCCTTCACCGAGGGCCTAT
TTCCCATGATTCCTTCATATTTGCATATACGATACAAGGCTGTTAGAGAGATAATTGGAATTAATTTGAC
TGTAAACACAAAGATATTAGTACAAAATACGTGACGTAGAAAGTAATAATTTCTTGGGTAGTTTGCAGTT
TTAAAATTATGTTTTAAAATGGACTATCATATGCCAAGTACGCCCCCTATTGACGTCAATGACGGTAAAT
GGCCCGCCTGGCATTATGCCCAGTACATGACCTTATGGGACTTTCCTACTTGGCAGTACATCTACGTATT
AGTCATCGCTATTACCATGGTGATGCGGTTTTGGCAGTACATCAATGGGCGTGGATAGCGGTTTGACTCA
CGGGGATTTCCAAGTCTCCACCCCATTGACGTCAATGGGAGTTTGTTTTGGCACCAAAATCAACGGGACT
TTCCAAAATGTCGTAACAACTCCGCCCCATTGACGCAAATGGGCGGTAGGCGTGTACGGTGGGAGGTCTA
TATAAGCAGAGCTCGTTTAGTGAACCGTCAGATCGCCTGGAGACGCCATCCACGCTGTACGCGTACAAGT
TTGTACAAAAAAGTTGGCATGTTCGTGTTCCTGGTGCTGCTGCCACTGGTGAGCTCCCAGTGCGTGAACC
TGACCACCAGAACCCAGCTGCCACCTGCCTACACCAACTCCTTCACCAGGGGCGTGTACTACCCAGACAA
GGTGTTCAGATCCAGCGTGCTGCACTCTACCCAGGACCTGTTCCTGCCATTCTTCTCTAACGTGACCTGG
TTCCACGCCATCTCTGGAACCAACGGCACCAAGAGATTCGACAACCCAGTGCTGCCATTCAACGACGGCG
TGTACTTCGCTTCTACCGAGAAGTCTAACATCATCAGGGGTTGGATCTTCGGAACCACCCTGGACTCTAA
GACCCAGTCTCTGCTGATCGTGAACAACGCTACCAACGTGGTGATCAAGGTGTGCGAGTTCCAGTTCTGC
AACGACCCATTCCTGGGAGTGTACCACAAGAACAACAAGTCTTGGATGGAAAGCGAGTTCAGGGTGTACA
GCTCTGCTAACAACTGCACCTTCGAGTACGTGTCTCAGCCTTTCCTGATGGACCTGGAAGGAAAGCAGGG
AAACTTCAAGAACCTGAGAGAGTTCGTGTTCAAGAACATCGACGGTTACTTCAAGATATACAGCAAGCAC
ACCCCAATCAACCTGGTGAGGGACCTGCCACAGGGTTTCTCTGCTCTGGAGCCCCTGGTGGACCTGCCAA
TCGGCATCAACATCACCAGGTTCCAGACCCTGCTGGCTCTGCACAGGTCTTACCTGACCCCAGGCGACAG
CAGCTCTGGATGGACCGCCGGCGCCGCTGCTTACTACGTGGGATACCTGCAGCCAAGGACCTTCCTGCTG
AAGTACAACGAAAACGGCACCATCACCGACGCCGTGGACTGCGCTCTGGACCCACTGTCTGAGACCAAGT
GCACCCTGAAGTCTTTCACCGTGGAAAAGGGAATCTACCAGACCAGCAACTTCCGCGTGCAGCCCACCGA
GTCTATCGTGAGATTCCCAAACATCACCAACCTGTGCCCATTCGGAGAAGTGTTCAACGCTACCAGGTTC
GCCAGCGTGTACGCTTGGAACAGGAAGAGAATCAGCAACTGCGTGGCCGACTACTCTGTGCTGTACAACT
CTGCCTCCTTCTCCACCTTCAAGTGCTACGGCGTGTCCCCAACCAAGCTGAACGACCTGTGCTTCACCAA
CGTGTACGCTGACTCCTTCGTGATCAGAGGAGACGAAGTGAGACAGATCGCTCCCGGTCAGACCGGAAAG
ATCGCCGACTACAACTACAAGCTGCCAGACGACTTCACCGGTTGCGTGATCGCTTGGAACTCTAACAACC
TGGACTCTAAGGTGGGAGGCAACTACAACTACCTGTACAGGCTGTTCCGCAAGAGCAACCTGAAGCCTTT
CGAAAGGGACATCAGCACCGAAATCTACCAGGCTGGATCTACCCCATGCAACGGAGTGGAAGGATTCAAC
TGCTACTTCCCTCTGCAGTCTTACGGATTCCAGCCAACCTACGGAGTGGGATACCAGCCATACAGAGTGG
TGGTGCTGTCTTTCGAGCTGCTGCACGCTCCTGCTACCGTGTGCGGACCAAAGAAGTCTACCAACCTGGT
GAAGAACAAGTGCGTGAACTTCAACTTCAACGGACTGACCGGAACCGGAGTGCTGACCGAATCCAACAAG
AAGTTCCTGCCTTTCCAGCAGTTCGGTAGAGACATCGACGACACCACCGACGCTGTGAGAGACCCACAGA
CCCTGGAAATCCTGGACATCACCCCCTGCTCTTTCGGAGGAGTGAGCGTGATCACCCCAGGAACCAACAC
CTCCAACCAGGTGGCCGTGCTGTACCAGGGCGTGAACTGCACCGAAGTGCCAGTGGCCATCCACGCTGAC
CAGCTGACCCCAACCTGGAGAGTGTACAGCACCGGATCTAACGTGTTCCAGACCCGTGCCGGCTGCCTGA
TCGGAGCCGAGCACGTGAACAACTCCTACGAATGCGACATCCCAATCGGAGCTGGCATCTGCGCTTCTTA
CCAGACCCAGACCAACAGCCACAGAAGGGCCAGATCCGTGGCCTCTCAGAGCATCATCGCCTACACCATG
AGCCTGGGCGCTGAAAACAGCGTGGCTTACAGCAACAACTCTATCGCCATCCCAATCAACTTCACCATCT
CTGTGACCACCGAAATCCTGCCAGTGAGCATGACCAAGACCAGCGTGGACTGCACCATGTACATCTGCGG
AGACTCTACCGAATGCTCTAACCTGCTGCTGCAGTACGGCAGCTTCTGCACCCAGCTGAACCGCGCTCTG
ACCGGAATCGCTGTGGAGCAGGACAAGAACACCCAGGAAGTGTTCGCTCAGGTGAAGCAGATATACAAGA
CCCCACCTATCAAGGACTTCGGAGGATTCAACTTCTCTCAGATCCTGCCCGACCCATCTAAGCCCTCTAA
GAGGTCTTTCATCGAAGACCTGCTGTTCAACAAGGTGACCCTGGCCGACGCCGGTTTCATCAAGCAGTAC
GGTGACTGCCTGGGAGACATCGCCGCTAGAGACCTGATCTGCGCCCAGAAGTTCAACGGTCTGACCGTGC
TGCCACCACTGCTGACCGACGAGATGATCGCCCAGTACACCTCTGCCCTGCTGGCTGGAACCATCACCTC
TGGTTGGACCTTCGGAGCTGGCGCCGCCCTGCAGATCCCATTCGCTATGCAGATGGCCTACCGTTTCAAC
GGTATCGGAGTGACCCAGAACGTGCTGTACGAAAACCAGAAGCTGATCGCTAACCAGTTCAACTCTGCTA
TCGGAAAGATCCAGGACTCCCTGTCCTCTACCGCTTCTGCCCTGGGAAAGCTGCAGGACGTGGTGAACCA
GAACGCCCAGGCCCTGAACACCCTGGTGAAGCAGCTGTCTTCTAACTTCGGAGCCATCTCCTCTGTGCTG
AACGACATCCTGGCCAGGCTGGACAAGGTGGAAGCCGAGGTGCAGATCGACAGACTGATCACCGGAAGAC
TGCAGTCTCTGCAGACCTACGTGACCCAGCAGCTGATCAGGGCCGCTGAAATCAGAGCTTCTGCCAACCT
GGCTGCCACCAAGATGTCCGAATGCGTGCTGGGCCAGTCTAAGAGGGTGGACTTCTGCGGAAAGGGATAC
CACCTGATGTCCTTCCCACAGTCTGCTCCACACGGAGTGGTGTTCCTGCACGTGACCTACGTGCCCGCCC
AGGAAAAGAACTTCACCACCGCCCCAGCTATCTGCCACGACGGAAAGGCTCACTTCCCCAGGGAGGGAGT
GTTCGTGTCTAACGGAACCCACTGGTTCGTGACCCAGAGGAACTTCTACGAGCCACAGATCATCACCACC
CACAACACCTTCGTGTCTGGAAACTGCGACGTGGTGATCGGAATCGTGAACAACACCGTGTACGACCCAC
TGCAGCCAGAACTGGACTCTTTCAAGGAGGAACTGGACAAGTACTTCAAGAACCACACCTCTCCAGACGT
GGACCTGGGAGACATCTCCGGAATCAACGCCTCTGTGGTGAACATCCAGAAGGAAATCGACAGACTGAAC
GAGGTGGCCAAGAACCTGAACGAATCTCTGATCGACCTGCAGGAACTGGGAAAGTACGAGCAGTACATCA
AGTGGCCCTGGTACATCTGGCTGGGTTTCATCGCTGGTCTGATCGCTATCGTGATGGTGACCATCATGCT
GTGCTGCATGACCTCTTGCTGCTCTTGCCTGAAGGGATGCTGCTCTTGCGGATCTTGCTGCAAGTTCGAC
GAGGACGACTCCGAGCCTGTGCTGAAGGGTGTGAAGCTGCACTACACCTACCCAACTTTCTTGTACAAAG
TGGTTGATTCTAGAGCGATCGCCAGAGAGCTGTTCAACCTGCTGGGCGAGAACCAGCCCCCCGTGGTGAT
CAAGGCGATCGCCTGGAGCCACCCTCAGTTCGAGAAGGGAGGAGGAAGCGGCGGAGGCAGCGGAGGAGGA
AGCTGGAGCCACCCGCAGTTCGAGAAAGGCGGAAGCGGCCATCACCATCACCATCACCCTGCAGGAGAAA
ATCTGTACTTCCAGGGGAGAGGAGGCAGCGAGAACCTGTACTTTCAGGGGCCTGCAGGAAGAGACTACAA
AGACCATGACGGTGATTATAAAGATCATGACATCGATTACAAGGATGACGATGACAAGTAGTTCGAATTC
TCGACCTCGAGACAAATGGCAGTATTCATCCACAATTTTAAAAGAAAAGGGGGGATTGGGGGGTACAGTG
CAGGGGAAAGAATAGTAGACATAATAGCAACAGACATACAAACTAAAGAATTACAAAAACAAATTACAAA
AATTCAAAATTTTCGGGTTTATTACAGGGACAGCAGAGATCCACTTTGGCCGCGGCTCGAGGGGGTTGGG
GTTGCGCCTTTTCCAAGGCAGCCCTGGGTTTGCGCAGGGACGCGGCTGCTCTGGGCGTGGTTCCGGGAAA
CGCAGCGGCGCCGACCCTGGGTCTCGCACATTCTTCACGTCCGTTCGCAGCGTCACCCGGATCTTCGCCG
CTACCCTTGTGGGCCCCCCGGCGACGCTTCCTGCTCCGCCCCTAAGTCGGGAAGGTTCCTTGCGGTTCGC
GGCGTGCCGGACGTGACAAACGGAAGCCGCACGTCTCACTAGTACCCTCGCAGACGGACAGCGCCAGGGA
GCAATGGCAGCGCGCCGACCGCGATGGGCTGTGGCCAATAGCGGCTGCTCAGCAGGGCGCGCCGAGAGCA
GCGGCCGGGAAGGGGCGGTGCGGGAGGCGGGGTGTGGGGCGGTAGTGTGGGCCCTGTTCCTGCCCGCGCG
GTGTTCCGCATTCTGCAAGCCTCCGGAGCGCACGTCGGCAGTCGGCTCCCTCGTTGACCGAATCACCGAC
CTCTCTCCCCAGGGGGATCCACCGGAGCTTACCATGACCGAGTACAAGCCCACGGTGCGCCTCGCCACCC
GCGACGACGTCCCCAGGGCCGTACGCACCCTCGCCGCCGCGTTCGCCGACTACCCCGCCACGCGCCACAC
CGTCGATCCGGACCGCCACATCGAGCGGGTCACCGAGCTGCAAGAACTCTTCCTCACGCGCGTCGGGCTC
GACATCGGCAAGGTGTGGGTCGCGGACGACGGCGCCGCGGTGGCGGTCTGGACCACGCCGGAGAGCGTCG
AAGCGGGGGCGGTGTTCGCCGAGATCGGCCCGCGCATGGCCGAGTTGAGCGGTTCCCGGCTGGCCGCGCA
GCAACAGATGGAAGGCCTCCTGGCGCCGCACCGGCCCAAGGAGCCCGCGTGGTTCCTGGCCACCGTCGGC
GTCTCGCCCGACCACCAGGGCAAGGGTCTGGGCAGCGCCGTCGTGCTCCCCGGAGTGGAGGCGGCCGAGC
GCGCCGGGGTGCCCGCCTTCCTGGAGACCTCCGCGCCCCGCAACCTCCCCTTCTACGAGCGGCTCGGCTT
CACCGTCACCGCCGACGTCGAGGTGCCCGAAGGACCGCGCACCTGGTGCATGACCCGCAAGCCCGGTGCC
TGACGCCCGCCCCACGACCCGCAGCGCCCGACCGAAAGGAGCGCACGACCCCATGCATCGGTACCTTTAA
GACCAATGACTTACAAGGCAGCTGTAGATCTTAGCCACTTTTTAAAAGAAAAGGGGGGACTGGAAGGGCT
AATTCACTCCCAACGAAGACAAGATCTGCTTTTTGCTTGTACTGGGTCTCTCTGGTTAGACCAGATCTGA
GCCTGGGAGCTCTCTGGCTAACTAGGGAACCCACTGCTTAAGCCTCAATAAAGCTTGCCTTGAGTGCTTC
AAGTAGTGTGTGCCCGTCTGTTGTGTGACTCTGGTAACTAGAGATCCCTCAGACCCTTTTAGTCAGTGTG
GAAAATCTCTAGCAGTAGTAGTTCATGTCATCTTATTATTCAGTATTTATAACTTGCAAAGAAATGAATA
TCAGAGAGTGAGAGGAACTTGTTTATTGCAGCTTATAATGGTTACAAATAAAGCAATAGCATCACAAATT
TCACAAATAAAGCATTTTTTTCACTGCATTCTAGTTGTGGTTTGTCCAAACTCATCAATGTATCTTATCA
TGTCTGGCTCTAGCTATCCCGCCCCTAACTCCGCCCATCCCGCCCCTAACTCCGCCCAGTTCCGCCCATT
CTCCGCCCCATGGCTGACTAATTTTTTTTATTTATGCAGAGGCCGAGGCCGCCTCGGCCTCTGAGCTATT
CCAGAAGTAGTGAGGAGGCTTTTTTGGAGGCCTAGGGACGTACCCAATTCGCCCTATAGTGAGTCGTATT
ACGCGCGCTCACTGGCCGTCGTTTTACAACGTCGTGACTGGGAAAACCCTGGCGTTACCCAACTTAATCG
CCTTGCAGCACATCCCCCTTTCGCCAGCTGGCGTAATAGCGAAGAGGCCCGCACCGATCGCCCTTCCCAA
CAGTTGCGCAGCCTGAATGGCGAATGGG
[124 nt withheld, positions 7799-7922]
C
[91 nt withheld, positions 7924-8014]
A
[49 nt withheld, positions 8016-8064]
CCTTTGACGTTGGAGTCCACGTTCTTT
[37 nt withheld, positions 8092-8128]
ACCCTATCTCGGTCTATTCTTTTGATTTATAAGGGATTTTGCCGATTTCGGCCTATTGGTTAAAAAATGA
GCTGATTTAACAAAAATTTAACGCGAATTTTAACAAAATATTAACGCTTACAATTTAGGTGGCACTTTTC
GGGGAAATGTGCGCGGAACCCCTATTTGTTTATTTTTCTAAATACATTCAAATATGTATCCGCTCATGAG
ACAATAACCCTGATAAATGCTTCAATAATATTGAAAAAGGAAGAGTATGAGTATTCAACATTTCCGTGTC
GCCCTTATTCCCTTTTTTGCGGCATTTTGCCTTCCTGTTTTTGCTCACCCAGAAACGCTGGTGAAAGTAA
AAGATGCTGAAGATCAGTTGGGTGCACGAGTGGGTTACATCGAACTGGATCTCAACAGCGGTAAGATCCT
TGAGAGTTTTCGCCCCGAAGAACGTTTTCCAATGATGAGCACTTTTAAAGTTCTGCTATGTGGCGCGGTA
TTATCCCGTATTGACGCCGGGCAAGAGCAACTCGGTCGCCGCATACACTATTCTCAGAATGACTTGGTTG
AGTACTCACCAGTCACAGAAAAGCATCTTACGGATGGCATGACAGTAAGAGAATTATGCAGTGCTGCCAT
AACCATGAGTGATAACACTGCGGCCAACTTACTTCTGACAACGATCGGAGGACCGAAGGAGCTAACCGCT
TTTTTGCACAACATGGGGGATCATGTAACTCGCCTTGATCGTTGGGAACCGGAGCTGAATGAAGCCATAC
CAAACGACGAGCGTGACACCACGATGCCTGTAGCAATGGCAACAACGTTGCGCAAACTATTAACTGGCGA
ACTACTTACTCTAGCTTCCCGGCAACAATTAATAGACTGGATGGAGGCGGATAAAGTTGCAGGACCACTT
CTGCGCTCGGCCCTTCCGGCTGGCTGGTTTATTGCTGATAAATCTGGAGCCGGTGAGCGTGGGTCTCGCG
GTATCATTGCAGCACTGGGGCCAGATGGTAAGCCCTCCCGTATCGTAGTTATCTACACGACGGGGAGTCA
GGCAACTATGGATGAACGAAATAGACAGATCGCTGAGATAGGTGCCTCACTGATTAAGCATTGGTAACTG
TCAGACCAAGTTTACTCATATATACTTTAGATTGATTTAAAACTTCATTTTTAATTTAAAAGGATCTAGG
TGAAGATCCTTTTTGATAATCTCATGACCAAAATCCCTTAACGTGAGTTTTCGTTCCACTGAGCGTCAGA
CCCCGTAGAAAAGATCAAAGGATCTTCTTGAGATCCTTTTTTTCTGCGCGTAATCTGCTGCTTGCAAACA
AAAAAACCACCGCTACCAGCGGTGGTTTGTTTGCCGGATCAAGAGCTACCAACTCTTTTTCCGAAGGTAA
CTGGCTTCAGCAGAGCGCAGATACCAAATACTGTTCTTCTAGTGTAGCCGTAGTTAGGCCACCACTTCAA
GAACTCTGTAGCACCGCCTACATACCTCGCTCTGCTAATCCTGTTACCAGTGGCTGCTGCCAGTGGCGAT
AAGTCGTGTCTTACCGGGTTGGACTCAAGACGATAGTTACCGGATAAGGCGCAGCGGTCGGGCTGAACGG
GGGGTTCGTGCACACAGCCCAGCTTGGAGCGAACGACCTACACCGAACTGAGATACCTACAGCGTGAGCT
ATGAGAAAGCGCCACGCTTCCCGAAGGGAGAAAGGCGGACAGGTATCCGGTAAGCGGCAGGGTCGGAACA
GGAGAGCGCACGAGGGAGCTTCCAGGGGGAAACGCCTGGTATCTTTATAGTCCTGTCGGGTTTCGCCACC
TCTGACTTGAGCGTCGATTTTTGTGATGCTCGTCAGGGGGGCGGAGCCTATGGAAAAACGCCAGCAACGC
GGCCTTTTTACGGTTCCTGGCCTTTTGCTGGCCTTTTGCTCACATGTTCTTTCCTGCGTTATCCCCTGAT
TCTGTGGATAACCGTATTACCGCCTTTGAGTGAGCTGATACCGCTCGCCGCAGCCGAACGACCGAGCGCA
GCGAGTCAGTGAGCGAGGAAGCGGAAGAGCGCCCAATACGCAAACCGCCTCTCCCCGCGCGTTGGCCGAT
TCATTAATGCAGCTGGCACGACAGGTTTCCCGACTGGAAAGCGGGCAGTGAGCGCAACGCAATTAATGTG
AGTTAGCTCACTCATTAGGCACCCCAGGCTTTACACTTTATGCTTCCGGCTCGTATGTTGTGTGGAATTG
TGAGCGGATAACAATTTCACACAGGAAACAGCTATGACCATGATTACGCCAAGCGCGCAATTAACCCTCA
CTAAAGGGAACAAAAGCTGGAGCTGCAAGCTTAATGTAGTCTTATGCAATACTCTTGTAGTCTTGCAACA
TGGTAACGATGAGTTAGCAACATGCCTTACAAGGAGAGAAAAAGCACCGTGCATGCCGATTGGTGGAAGT
AAGGTGGTACGATCGTGCCTTATTAGGAAGGCAACAGACGGGTCTGACATGGATTGGACGAACCACTGAA
TTGCCGCATTGCAGAGATATTGTATTTAAGTGCCTAGCTCGATACATAAACGGGTCTCTCTGGTTAGACC
AGATCTGAGCCTGGGAGCTCTCTGGCTAACTAGGGAACCCACTGCTTAAGCCTCAATAAAGCTTGCCTTG
AGTGCTTCAAGTAGTGTGTGCCCGTCTGTTGTGTGACTCTGGTAACTAGAGATCCCTCAGACCCTTTTAG
TCAGTGTGGAAAATCTCTAGCAGTGGCGCCCGAACAGGGACTTGAAAGCGAAAGGGAAACCAGAGGAGCT
CTCTCGACGCAGGACTCGGCTTGCTGAAGCGCGCACGGCAAGAGGCGAGGGGCGGCGACTGGTGAGTACG
CCAAAAATTTTGACTAGCGGAGGCTAGAAGGAGAGAGATGGGTGCGAGAGCGTCAGTATTAAGCGGGGGA
GAATTAGATCGCGATGGGAAAAAATTCGGTTAAGGCCAGGGGGAAAGAAAAAATATAAATTAAAACATAT
AGTATGGGCAAGCAGGGAGCTAGAACGATTCGCAGTTAATCCTGGCCTGTTAGAAACATCAGAAGGCTGT
AGACAAATACTGGGACAGCTACAACCATCCCTTCAGACAGGATCAGAAGAACTTAGATCATTATATAATA
CAGTAGCAACCCTCTATTGTGTGCATCAAAGGATAGAGATAAAAGACACCAAGGAAGCTTTAGACAAGAT
AGAGGAAGAGCAAAACAAAAGTAAGACCACCGCACAGCAAGCGGCCGCTGATCTTCAGACCTGGAGGAGG
AGATATGAGGGACAATTGGAGAAGTGAATTATATAAATATAAAGTAGTAAAAATTGAACCATTAGGAGTA
GCACCCACCAAGGCAAAGAGAAGAGTGGTGCAGAGAGAAAAAAGAGCAGTGGGAAT
